>Addgene plasmid #224582 | pEZYeGFP-SARS-CoV-2E GGG | addgene full sequence | sequence record 445757 | Addgene NGS Result
TAGTTATTAATAGTAATCAATTACGGGGTCATTAGTTCATAGCCCATATATGGAGTTCCGCGTTACATAA
CTTACGGTAAATGGCCCGCCTGGCTGACCGCCCAACGACCCCCGCCCATTGACGTCAATAATGACGTATG
TTCCCATAGTAACGCCAATAGGGACTTTCCATTGACGTCAATGGGTGGAGTATTTACGGTAAACTGCCCA
CTTGGCAGTACATCAAGTGTATCATATGCCAAGTACGCCCCCTATTGACGTCAATGACGGTAAATGGCCC
GCCTGGCATTATGCCCAGTACATGACCTTATGGGACTTTCCTACTTGGCAGTACATCTACGTATTAGTCA
TCGCTATTACCATGGTGATGCGGTTTTGGCAGTACATCAATGGGCGTGGATAGCGGTTTGACTCACGGGG
ATTTCCAAGTCTCCACCCCATTGACGTCAATGGGAGTTTGTTTTGGCACCAAAATCAACGGGACTTTCCA
AAATGTCGTAACAACTCCGCCCCATTGACGCAAATGGGCGGTAGGCGTGTACGGTGGGAGGTCTATATAA
GCAGAGCTGGTTTAGTGAACCGTCAGATCCGCTAGCGCTACCGGTCGCCACCATGGTGAGCAAGGGCGAG
GAGCTGTTCACCGGGGTGGTGCCCATCCTGGTCGAGCTGGACGGCGACGTAAACGGCCACAAGTTCAGCG
TGTCCGGCGAGGGCGAGGGCGATGCCACCTACGGCAAGCTGACCCTGAAGTTCATCTGCACCACCGGCAA
GCTGCCCGTGCCCTGGCCCACCCTCGTGACCACCCTGACCTACGGCGTGCAGTGCTTCAGCCGCTACCCC
GACCACATGAAGCAGCACGACTTCTTCAAGTCCGCCATGCCCGAAGGCTACGTCCAGGAGCGCACCATCT
TCTTCAAGGACGACGGCAACTACAAGACCCGCGCCGAGGTGAAGTTCGAGGGCGACACCCTGGTGAACCG
CATCGAGCTGAAGGGCATCGACTTCAAGGAGGACGGCAACATCCTGGGGCACAAGCTGGAGTACAACTAC
AACAGCCACAACGTCTATATCATGGCCGACAAGCAGAAGAACGGCATCAAGGTGAACTTCAAGATCCGCC
ACAACATCGAGGACGGCAGCGTGCAGCTCGCCGACCACTACCAGCAGAACACCCCCATCGGCGACGGCCC
CGTGCTGCTGCCCGACAACCACTACCTGAGCACCCAGTCCGCCCTGAGCAAAGACCCCAACGAGAAGCGC
GATCACATGGTCCTGCTGGAGTTCGTGACCGCCGCCGGGATCACTCTCGGCATGGACGAGCTGTACAAGT
CCGGACTCAGATCTGCAGAATTGATTAATACAAGTTTGTACAAAAAAGTTGGCATGTACTCTTTCGTGAG
CGAGGAAACCGGCACCCTGATCGTGAACTCCGTGCTGCTGTTCCTGGCCTTCGTGGTGTTCCTGCTGGTG
ACCCTGGCTATCCTGACCGCTCTGAGACTGTGCGCTTACTGCTGCAACATCGTGAACGTGTCCCTGGTGA
AGCCCTCTTTCTACGTGTACAGCCGCGTGAAGAACCTGAACAGCTCCAGGGTGCCTGGCGGGGGGGGGTA
ATACCCAACTTTCTTGTACAAAGTGGTCCTCGAGCTCGGATCCACCGGATCTAGATAACTGATCATAATC
AGCCATACCACATTTGTAGAGGTTTTACTTGCTTTAAAAAACCTCCCACACCTCCCCCTGAACCTGAAAC
ATAAAATGAATGCAATTGTTGTTGTTAACTTGTTTATTGCAGCTTATAATGGTTACAAATAAAGCAATAG
CATCACAAATTTCACAAATAAAGCATTTTTTTCACTGCATTCTAGTTGTGGTTTGTCCAAACTCATCAAT
GTATCTTAACGCGTAAATTGTAAGCGTTAATATTTTGTTAAAATTCGCGTTAAATTTTTGTTAAATCAGC
TCATTTTTTAACCAATAGGCCGAAATCGGCAAAATCCCTTATAAATCAAAAGAATAGACCGAGATAGGGT
[37 nt withheld, positions 2031-2067]
AAAGAACGTGGACTCCAACGTCAAAGG
[49 nt withheld, positions 2095-2143]
T
[91 nt withheld, positions 2145-2235]
G
[124 nt withheld, positions 2237-2360]
CAGGTGGCACTTTTCGGGGAAATGTGCGCGGAACCCCTATTTGTTTATTTTTCTAAATACATTCAAATAT
GTATCCGCTCATGAGACAATAACCCTGATAAATGCTTCAATAATATTGAAAAAGGAAGAGTCCTGAGGCG
GAAAGAACCAGCTGTGGAATGTGTGTCAGTTAGGGTGTGGAAAGTCCCCAGGCTCCCCAGCAGGCAGAAG
TATGCAAAGCATGCATCTCAATTAGTCAGCAACCAGGTGTGGAAAGTCCCCAGGCTCCCCAGCAGGCAGA
AGTATGCAAAGCATGCATCTCAATTAGTCAGCAACCATAGTCCCGCCCCTAACTCCGCCCATCCCGCCCC
TAACTCCGCCCAGTTCCGCCCATTCTCCGCCCCATGGCTGACTAATTTTTTTTATTTATGCAGAGGCCGA
GGCCGCCTCGGCCTCTGAGCTATTCCAGAAGTAGTGAGGAGGCTTTTTTGGAGGCCTAGGCTTTTGCAAA
GATCGATCAAGAGACAGGATGAGGATCGTTTCGCATGATTGAACAAGATGGATTGCACGCAGGTTCTCCG
GCCGCTTGGGTGGAGAGGCTATTCGGCTATGACTGGGCACAACAGACAATCGGCTGCTCTGATGCCGCCG
TGTTCCGGCTGTCAGCGCAGGGGCGCCCGGTTCTTTTTGTCAAGACCGACCTGTCCGGTGCCCTGAATGA
ACTGCAAGACGAGGCAGCGCGGCTATCGTGGCTGGCCACGACGGGCGTTCCTTGCGCAGCTGTGCTCGAC
GTTGTCACTGAAGCGGGAAGGGACTGGCTGCTATTGGGCGAAGTGCCGGGGCAGGATCTCCTGTCATCTC
ACCTTGCTCCTGCCGAGAAAGTATCCATCATGGCTGATGCAATGCGGCGGCTGCATACGCTTGATCCGGC
TACCTGCCCATTCGACCACCAAGCGAAACATCGCATCGAGCGAGCACGTACTCGGATGGAAGCCGGTCTT
GTCGATCAGGATGATCTGGACGAAGAGCATCAGGGGCTCGCGCCAGCCGAACTGTTCGCCAGGCTCAAGG
CGAGCATGCCCGACGGCGAGGATCTCGTCGTGACCCATGGCGATGCCTGCTTGCCGAATATCATGGTGGA
AAATGGCCGCTTTTCTGGATTCATCGACTGTGGCCGGCTGGGTGTGGCGGACCGCTATCAGGACATAGCG
TTGGCTACCCGTGATATTGCTGAAGAGCTTGGCGGCGAATGGGCTGACCGCTTCCTCGTGCTTTACGGTA
TCGCCGCTCCCGATTCGCAGCGCATCGCCTTCTATCGCCTTCTTGACGAGTTCTTCTGAGCGGGACTCTG
GGGTTCGAAATGACCGACCAAGCGACGCCCAACCTGCCATCACGAGATTTCGATTCCACCGCCGCCTTCT
ATGAAAGGTTGGGCTTCGGAATCGTTTTCCGGGACGCCGGCTGGATGATCCTCCAGCGCGGGGATCTCAT
GCTGGAGTTCTTCGCCCACCCTAGGGGGAGGCTAACTGAAACACGGAAGGAGACAATACCGGAAGGAACC
CGCGCTATGACGGCAATAAAAAGACAGAATAAAACGCACGGTGTTGGGTCGTTTGTTCATAAACGCGGGG
TTCGGTCCCAGGGCTGGCACTCTGTCGATACCCCACCGAGACCCCATTGGGGCCAATACGCCCGCGTTTC
TTCCTTTTCCCCACCCCACCCCCCAAGTTCGGGTGAAGGCCCAGGGCTCGCAGCCAACGTCGGGGCGGCA
GGCCCTGCCATAGCCTCAGGTTACTCATATATACTTTAGATTGATTTAAAACTTCATTTTTAATTTAAAA
GGATCTAGGTGAAGATCCTTTTTGATAATCTCATGACCAAAATCCCTTAACGTGAGTTTTCGTTCCACTG
AGCGTCAGACCCCGTAGAAAAGATCAAAGGATCTTCTTGAGATCCTTTTTTTCTGCGCGTAATCTGCTGC
TTGCAAACAAAAAAACCACCGCTACCAGCGGTGGTTTGTTTGCCGGATCAAGAGCTACCAACTCTTTTTC
CGAAGGTAACTGGCTTCAGCAGAGCGCAGATACCAAATACTGTTCTTCTAGTGTAGCCGTAGTTAGGCCA
CCACTTCAAGAACTCTGTAGCACCGCCTACATACCTCGCTCTGCTAATCCTGTTACCAGTGGCTGCTGCC
AGTGGCGATAAGTCGTGTCTTACCGGGTTGGACTCAAGACGATAGTTACCGGATAAGGCGCAGCGGTCGG
GCTGAACGGGGGGTTCGTGCACACAGCCCAGCTTGGAGCGAACGACCTACACCGAACTGAGATACCTACA
GCGTGAGCTATGAGAAAGCGCCACGCTTCCCGAAGGGAGAAAGGCGGACAGGTATCCGGTAAGCGGCAGG
GTCGGAACAGGAGAGCGCACGAGGGAGCTTCCAGGGGGAAACGCCTGGTATCTTTATAGTCCTGTCGGGT
TTCGCCACCTCTGACTTGAGCGTCGATTTTTGTGATGCTCGTCAGGGGGGCGGAGCCTATGGAAAAACGC
CAGCAACGCGGCCTTTTTACGGTTCCTGGCCTTTTGCTGGCCTTTTGCTCACATGTTCTTTCCTGCGTTA
TCCCCTGATTCTGTGGATAACCGTATTACCGCCATGCAT
Features (pLannotate 1.2.2; 16 found; start..end, strand, type, name):
     61..364     +  enhancer       CMV enhancer: human cytomegalovirus immediate early enhancer
    365..568     +  promoter       CMV promoter: human cytomegalovirus (CMV) immediate early promoter
    613..1329    +  CDS            EGFP: EGFP is a basic (constitutively fluorescent) green fluorescent protein published in 1996, derived from Aequorea victoria. It is reported to be a rapidly-maturing weak dimer with moderate acid sensitivity.
   1361..1378    +  protein_bind   attB1 (fragment): mutant version of attB; core recombination site for the Gateway® BP reaction BP Clonase™
   1384..1596    +  CDS            E (fragment): VEMP_SARS2 - Experimental evidence at protein level: Swiss-Prot protein existence level 1. Plays a central role in virus morphogenesis and assembly. Acts as a viroporin and self-assembles in host membranes forming pentameric protein-lipid pores that allow ion transport. Also plays a role in the induction of apoptosis (By similarity). Regulates the localization of S protein at cis-Golgi, the place of virus budding (PubMed:33229438). May act by slowing down the cell secretory pathway (PubMed:33229438). May interfere with tight-junction stability by interacting with host MPP5. This would result i
   1613..1637    -  protein_bind   attB2: mutant version of attB; recombination site for the Gateway® BP reaction BP Clonase™
   1670..1754    +  CDS            large T antigen (fragment): large T antigen from SV40 (simian virus 40)
   1777..1898    +  polyA_signal   SV40 poly(A) signal: SV40 polyadenylation signal
   1932..2360    -  rep_origin     f1 ori (sequence partly withheld): f1 bacteriophage origin of replication; arrow indicates direction of (+) strand synthesis
   2387..2491    +  promoter       AmpR promoter: bla
   2493..2850    +  promoter       SV40 promoter: SV40 enhancer and early promoter
   2885..3679    +  CDS            NeoR/KanR: aminoglycoside phosphotransferase from Tn5; aph(3')-II (or nptII); confers resistance to neomycin, kanamycin, and G418 (Geneticin®)
   3700..3852    +  CDS            ble (fragment): BLE_KLEPN - Experimental evidence at protein level: Swiss-Prot protein existence level 1. Binding protein with a strong affinity to the bleomycin family of antibiotics. Binds to CL990; an antimitotic-antibiotic compound. From Klebsiella pneumoniae.
   3911..3958    +  polyA_signal   HSV TK poly(A) signal: herpes simplex virus thymidine kinase polyadenylation signal (Cole and Stacy, 1985)
   4049..4065    -  polyA_signal   bGH poly(A) signal (fragment): bovine growth hormone polyadenylation signal
   4287..4875    +  rep_origin     ori: high-copy-number ColE1/pMB1/pBR322/pUC origin of replication
