[The description below was written by a language model from this plasmid's Addgene catalogue record and pLannotate feature annotations shown in this document.]
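Description:
pEZYeGFP-SARS-CoV-2E GGG is a mammalian expression plasmid that produces the SARS-CoV-2 Envelope (E) protein fused at its N terminus to EGFP, with the C-terminal PDZ-binding motif (PBM) disrupted. It is built on pEZYeGFP, a Gateway-converted derivative of an EGFP-C series vector. The 228 bp E coding sequence was introduced by Gateway recombination, which left attB1 and attB2 sites flanking the insert between the EGFP reading frame and the downstream SV40 polyadenylation signal. Transcription of the fusion is driven by the human cytomegalovirus immediate early enhancer and promoter. The mutation replaces the terminal LLV residues of the PBM with GGG. This probably explains why the automated annotation recognises the E coding sequence only as a fragment that stops short of the full insert length.

The plasmid replicates in bacteria from a high-copy ColE1/pUC-type origin and also carries an f1 origin for single-stranded DNA production. A single NeoR/KanR (aminoglycoside phosphotransferase) cassette provides both selections. A bacterial bla-type promoter drives it to give kanamycin resistance in E. coli. The SV40 enhancer/early promoter, paired with the HSV TK polyadenylation signal, allows G418 selection of transfected mammalian cells. The sequenced record is 4,989 nt, shorter than the listed 7,040 bp for the empty backbone, as expected when the Gateway destination cassette is replaced by the small insert.

Because E uses its PBM to engage host PDZ-domain proteins, this construct serves as a binding-deficient fluorescent control. It can be compared with a version carrying the intact motif in studies of E localisation and host PDZ interactions; the associated work examined such interactions in human monocytes.
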