Addgene plasmid #224582: pEZYeGFP-SARS-CoV-2E GGG
Purpose: To express a GFP tagged version of the Envelope protein of SARS-CoV-2 with a mutated PBM in mammalian cells
Depositing lab: Isabel Mérida. Depositing organization: Centro Nacional de Biotecnologia (CNB). Publication: Identification of Host PDZ-Based Interactions with the SARS-CoV-2 E Protein in Human Monocytes. Avila-Flores A, Sanchez-Cabezon JJ, Ochoa-Echeverria A, Checa AI, Rosas-Garcia J, Tellez-Araiza M, Casado S, Liebana R, Santos-Mendoza T, Merida I. Int J Mol Sci. 2023 Aug 14;24(16):12793. doi: 10.3390/ijms241612793. PubMed 37628973.
Backbone
  Vector backbone: pEZYeGFP
  Backbone manufacturer: pEGFPC4 converted by Yu-Zhu Zhan lab. Addgene 18671
  Backbone size w/o insert (bp): 7040
  Vector type: Mammalian Expression
Growth in bacteria
  Bacterial resistance: Kanamycin, 50 μg/mL
  Growth temperature: 30°C
  Growth strain: DH5alpha
  Copy number: High Copy
Gene/Insert
  Gene/Insert name: SARS-CoV-2E GGG
  Species: SARS-CoV-2
  Insert size (bp): 228
  Mutation: PBM (LLV) mutated to GGG
  Entrez Gene: E (a.k.a. GU280_gp04)
  Promoter: CMV
  Tag / fusion protein: GFP (N terminal on insert)
  Cloning method: Gateway Cloning
  Sequencing primers: 5′ EGFP-C
Terms and licenses: Academic/Nonprofit Terms; Industry Terms: Not Available to Industry
How to cite: pEZYeGFP-SARS-CoV-2E GGG was a gift from Isabel Mérida (Addgene plasmid # 224582 ; http://n2t.net/addgene:224582 ; RRID:Addgene_224582)
